LOCUS       Exported 3263 bp ds-DNA circular SYN 12-MAY-2021
DEFINITION  Gateway ORF Entry clone of human HRAS [NM_005343.2 ] with stop codon
            (for native or N-terminal fusions), Q61K mutation.
ACCESSION   .
VERSION     .
KEYWORDS    Hs.HRAS Q61K
SOURCE      synthetic DNA construct
  ORGANISM  synthetic DNA construct
REFERENCE   1 (bases 1 to 3263)
  AUTHORS   Esposito
  TITLE     RAS mutant collection V2.0
  JOURNAL   unpublished
REFERENCE   2 (bases 1 to 3263)
  AUTHORS   .
  TITLE     Direct Submission
  JOURNAL   Exported May 12, 2021 from SnapGene Server 1.1.58
            http://www.snapgene.com
FEATURES             Location/Qualifiers
     source          1..3263
                     /organism="synthetic DNA construct"
                     /mol_type="other DNA"
     primer_bind     23..45
                     /label=M13/pUC Forward
                     /note="In lacZ gene"
     primer_bind     37..54
                     /label=M13 Forward
                     /note="In lacZ gene. Also called M13-F20 or M13 (-21)
                     Forward"
     primer_bind     38..54
                     /label=M13 fwd
                     /note="common sequencing primer, one of multiple similar
                     variants"
     protein_bind    84..183
                     /gene="mutant version of attL"
                     /label=attL1
                     /bound_moiety="LR Clonase(TM)"
                     /note="recombination site for the Gateway(R) LR reaction"
     CDS             186..755
                     /codon_start=1
                     /product="human small GTPase proto-oncoprotein"
                     /label=H-Ras
                     /translation="MTEYKLVVVGAGGVGKSALTIQLIQNHFVDEYDPTIEDSYRKQVV
                     IDGETCLLDILDTAGKEEYSAMRDQYMRTGEGFLCVFAINNTKSFEDIHQYREQIKRVK
                     DSDDVPMVLVGNKCDLAARTVESRQAQDLARSYGIPYIETSAKTRQGVEDAFYTLVREI
                     RQHKLRKLNPPDESGPGCMSCKCVLS"
     protein_bind    complement(754..853)
                     /gene="mutant version of attL"
                     /label=attL2
                     /bound_moiety="LR Clonase(TM)"
                     /note="recombination site for the Gateway(R) LR reaction"
     CDS             1230..2021
                     /codon_start=1
                     /gene="aadA"
                     /product="aminoglycoside adenylyltransferase (Murphy,
                     1985)"
                     /label=SmR
                     /note="confers resistance to spectinomycin and
                     streptomycin"
                     /translation="MREAVIAEVSTQLSEVVGVIERHLEPTLLAVHLYGSAVDGGLKPH
                     SDIDLLVTVTVRLDETTRRALINDLLETSASPGESEILRAVEVTIVVHDDIIPWRYPAK
                     RELQFGEWQRNDILAGIFEPATIDIDLAILLTKAREHSVALVGPAAEELFDPVPEQDLF
                     EALNETLTLWNSPPDWAGDERNVVLTLSRIWYSAVTGKIAPKDVAADWAMERLPAQYQP
                     VILEARQAYLGQEEDRLASRADQLEEFVHYVKGEITKVVGK"
     rep_origin      2114..2702
                     /direction=RIGHT
                     /label=ori
                     /note="high-copy-number ColE1/pMB1/pBR322/pUC origin of
                     replication"
     primer_bind     2603..2622
                     /label=pBR322ori-F
                     /note="pBR322 origin, forward primer"
     primer_bind     2856..2873
                     /label=L4440
                     /note="L4440 vector, forward primer"
     terminator      3032..3059
                     /label=rrnB T2 terminator
                     /note="transcription terminator T2 from the E. coli rrnB
                     gene"
     terminator      3151..3237
                     /gene="Escherichia coli rrnB"
                     /label=rrnB T1 terminator
                     /note="transcription terminator T1 from the E. coli rrnB
                     gene"
ORIGIN
        1 ttaacgctag catggatgtt ttcccagtca cgacgttgta aaacgacggc cagtcttaaa
       61 attcgagctc ggtccgagga tccgaaataa tgattttatt ttgactgata gtgacctgtt
      121 cgttgcaaca aattgataag caatgctttt ttataatgcc aactttgtac aaaaaagttg
      181 gcaccatgac ggaatataag ctggtggtgg tgggcgccgg cggtgtgggc aagagtgcgc
      241 tgaccatcca gctgatccag aaccattttg tggacgaata cgaccccact atagaggatt
      301 cctaccggaa gcaggtggtc attgatgggg agacgtgcct gttggacatc ctggataccg
      361 ccggcaagga ggagtacagc gccatgcggg accagtacat gcgcaccggg gagggcttcc
      421 tgtgtgtgtt tgccatcaac aacaccaagt cttttgagga catccaccag tacagggagc
      481 agatcaaacg ggtgaaggac tcggatgacg tgcccatggt gctggtgggg aacaagtgtg
      541 acctggctgc acgcactgtg gaatctcggc aggctcagga cctcgcccga agctacggca
      601 tcccctacat cgagacctcg gccaagaccc ggcagggagt ggaggatgcc ttctacacgt
      661 tggtgcgtga gatccggcag cacaagctgc ggaagctgaa ccctcctgat gagagtggcc
      721 ccggctgcat gagctgcaag tgtgtgctct cctaatcaac tttcttgtac aaagttggca
      781 ttataggaaa gcattgctta tcaatttgtt gcaacgaaca ggtcactatc agtcaaaata
      841 aaatcattat ttgcatgcaa gcttagatcc tctagaccag ccaggacaga aatgcctcga
      901 cttcgctgct acccaaggtt gccgggtgac gcacaccgtg gaaacggatg aaggcacgaa
      961 cccagtggac ataagcctgt tcggttcgta agctgtaatg caagtagcgt atgcgctcac
     1021 gcaactggtc cagaaccttg accgaacgca gcggtggtaa cggcgcagtg gcggttttca
     1081 tggcttgtta tgactgtttt tttggggtac agtctatgcc tcgggcatcc aagcagcaag
     1141 cgcgttacgc cgtgggtcga tgtttgatgt tatggagcag caacgatgtt acgcagcagg
     1201 gcagtcgccc taaaacaaag ttaaacatta tgagggaagc ggtgatcgcc gaagtatcga
     1261 ctcaactatc agaggtagtt ggcgtcatcg agcgccatct cgaaccgacg ttgctggccg
     1321 tacatttgta cggctccgca gtggatggcg gcctgaagcc acacagtgat attgatttgc
     1381 tggttacggt gaccgtaagg cttgatgaaa caacgcggcg agctttgatc aacgaccttt
     1441 tggaaacttc ggcttcccct ggagagagcg agattctccg cgctgtagaa gtcaccattg
     1501 ttgtgcacga cgacatcatt ccgtggcgtt atccagctaa gcgcgaactg caatttggag
     1561 aatggcagcg caatgacatt cttgcaggta tcttcgagcc agccacgatc gacattgatc
     1621 tggctatctt gctgacaaaa gcaagagaac atagcgttgc cttggtaggt ccagcggcgg
     1681 aggaactctt tgatccggtt cctgaacagg atctatttga ggcgctaaat gaaaccttaa
     1741 cgctatggaa ctcgccgccc gactgggctg gcgatgagcg aaatgtagtg cttacgttgt
     1801 cccgcatttg gtacagcgca gtaaccggca aaatcgcgcc gaaggatgtc gctgccgact
     1861 gggcaatgga gcgcctgccg gcccagtatc agcccgtcat acttgaagct agacaggctt
     1921 atcttggaca agaagaagat cgcttggcct cgcgcgcaga tcagttggaa gaatttgtcc
     1981 actacgtgaa aggcgagatc accaaggtag tcggcaaata accctcgagc cacccatgac
     2041 caaaatccct taacgtgagt tacgcgtcgt tccactgagc gtcagacccc gtagaaaaga
     2101 tcaaaggatc ttcttgagat cctttttttc tgcgcgtaat ctgctgcttg caaacaaaaa
     2161 aaccaccgct accagcggtg gtttgtttgc cggatcaaga gctaccaact ctttttccga
     2221 aggtaactgg cttcagcaga gcgcagatac caaatactgt ccttctagtg tagccgtagt
     2281 taggccacca cttcaagaac tctgtagcac cgcctacata cctcgctctg ctaatcctgt
     2341 taccagtggc tgctgccagt ggcgataagt cgtgtcttac cgggttggac tcaagacgat
     2401 agttaccgga taaggcgcag cggtcgggct gaacgggggg ttcgtgcaca cagcccagct
     2461 tggagcgaac gacctacacc gaactgagat acctacagcg tgagcattga gaaagcgcca
     2521 cgcttcccga agggagaaag gcggacaggt atccggtaag cggcagggtc ggaacaggag
     2581 agcgcacgag ggagcttcca gggggaaacg cctggtatct ttatagtcct gtcgggtttc
     2641 gccacctctg acttgagcgt cgatttttgt gatgctcgtc aggggggcgg agcctatgga
     2701 aaaacgccag caacgcggcc tttttacggt tcctggcctt ttgctggcct tttgctcaca
     2761 tgttctttcc tgcgttatcc cctgattctg tggataaccg tattaccgcc tttgagtgag
     2821 ctgataccgc tcgccgcagc cgaacgaccg agcgcagcga gtcagtgagc gaggaagcgg
     2881 aagagcgccc aatacgcaaa ccgcctctcc ccgcgcgttg gccgattcat taatgcagct
     2941 ggcacgacag gtttcccgac tggaaagcgg gcagtgagcg caacgcaatt aatacgcgta
     3001 ccgctagcca ggaagagttt gtagaaacgc aaaaaggcca tccgtcagga tggccttctg
     3061 cttagtttga tgcctggcag tttatggcgg gcgtcctgcc cgccaccctc cgggccgttg
     3121 cttcacaacg ttcaaatccg ctcccggcgg atttgtccta ctcaggagag cgttcaccga
     3181 caaacaacag ataaaacgaa aggcccagtc ttccgactga gcctttcgtt ttatttgatg
     3241 cctggcagtt ccctactctc gcg
//
