[The description below was written by a language model from this plasmid's Addgene catalogue record and the feature table of its GenBank file.]
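Description:
Hs.HRAS Q61K is a Gateway entry clone built on the pDonor-255 backbone, carrying the human HRAS open reading frame with a glutamine-to-lysine substitution at codon 61. The circular plasmid is 3,263 bp, of which 570 bp is the HRAS coding sequence. It is maintained in E. coli through a high-copy ColE1/pUC-type origin and selected with spectinomycin through the aadA aminoglycoside adenylyltransferase gene, which also confers streptomycin resistance. Tandem rrnB T1 and T2 transcription terminators lie upstream of the cloning region, an arrangement that generally insulates the insert from read-through transcription originating in the backbone. M13 forward primer sites just before the insert allow sequence verification.

The HRAS ORF is flanked by attL1 and attL2 sites, so it can be transferred directionally by an LR Clonase reaction into any attR-containing destination vector. No promoter driving the insert is annotated, which is expected for an entry clone: the plasmid acts as a shuttle and archival source of the ORF, and expression elements are supplied by the chosen destination vector. The ORF retains its stop codon, so it is suited to expression of the native protein or of N-terminally tagged fusions, but not C-terminal fusions. HRAS encodes a small GTPase proto-oncoprotein, and codon 61 is a well-known hotspot at which substitutions impair GTP hydrolysis and favour the active, GTP-bound state. The record attributes the clone to a collection of RAS mutants, consistent with its use for building expression constructs to study oncogenic RAS variants.
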