Addgene plasmid #83187: Hs.HRAS Q61K
Purpose: Gateway ORF Entry clone of human HRAS [NM_005343.2 ] with stop codon (for native or N-terminal fusions), Q61K mutation
Depositing lab: Dominic Esposito. Depositing organization: National Cancer Institute (NCI).
Backbone
  Vector backbone: pDonor-255
  Backbone size w/o insert (bp): 2693
  Vector type: Gateway Entry Clone
Growth in bacteria
  Bacterial resistance: Spectinomycin, 50 μg/mL
  Growth temperature: 37°C
  Growth strain: DH10B
  Copy number: High Copy
Gene/Insert
  Gene/Insert name: HRAS
  Species: H. sapiens (human)
  Insert size (bp): 570
  Mutation: Q61K
  GenBank ID: NM_005343.2
  Entrez Gene: HRAS (a.k.a. C-BAS/HAS, C-H-RAS, C-HA-RAS1, CTLO, H-RASIDX, HAMSV, HRAS1, RASH1, p21ras)
  Cloning method: Gateway Cloning
  Sequencing primers: 5′ M13F 23-mer (5'-CCCAGTCACGACGTTGTAAAACG); 3′ attLR 23-mer (5'-TAACATCAGAGATTTTGAGACAC)
Terms and licenses: Academic/Nonprofit Terms; Industry Terms: Not Available to Industry
How to cite: Hs.HRAS Q61K was a gift from Dominic Esposito (Addgene plasmid # 83187 ; http://n2t.net/addgene:83187 ; RRID:Addgene_83187)
