>Addgene plasmid #83187 | Hs.HRAS Q61K | addgene partial sequence | sequence record 159316 | M13pUC-Fwd 5'-CCCAGTCACGACGTTGTAAAACG-3'
AATTCGAGCTCGGTCCGAGGATCCGAAATAATGATTTTATTTTGACTGATAGTGACCTGTTCGTTGCAAC
AAATTGATAAGCAATGCTTTTTTATAATGCCAACTTTGTACAAAAAAGTTGGCACCATGACGGAATATAA
GCTGGTGGTGGTGGGCGCCGGCGGTGTGGGCAAGAGTGCGCTGACCATCCAGCTGATCCAGAACCATTTT
GTGGACGAATACGACCCCACTATAGAGGATTCCTACCGGAAGCAGGTGGTCATTGATGGGGAGACGTGCC
TGTTGGACATCCTGGATACCGCCGGCAAGGAGGAGTACAGCGCCATGCGGGACCAGTACATGCGCACCGG
GGAGGGCTTCCTGTGTGTGTTTGCCATCAACAACACCAAGTCTTTTGAGGACATCCACCAGTACAGGGAG
CAGATCAAACGGGTGAAGGACTCGGATGACGTGCCCATGGTGCTGGTGGGGAACAAGTGTGACCTGGCTG
CACGCACTGTGGAATCTCGGCAGGCTCAGGACCTCGCCCGAAGCTACGGCATCCCCTACATCGAGACCTC
GGCCAAGACCCGGCAGGGAGTGGAGGATGCCTTCTACACGTTGGTGCGTGAGATCCGGCAGCACAAGCTG
CGGAAGCTGAACCCTCCTGATGAGAGTGGCCCCGGCTGCATGAGCTGCAAGTGTGTGCTCTCCTAATCAA
CTTTCTTGTACAAAGTTGGCATTATAGGAAAGCATTGCTTATCAATTTGTTGCAACGAACAGGTCACTAT
CAGTCAAAATAAAATCATTATTTGCATGCAAGCTTAGATCCTCTAGACCAGCCAGGACAGAAATGCCTCG
ACTTCGCTGCTACCCAAGGTTGCCGGGTGACGCACACCGTGGAAACGGATGAAGGCACGAACCCAGTGGA
CATAA
